>Addgene plasmid #65159 | pYTK052 | depositor full sequence | sequence record 110212 | Full Sequence
TCGGTCTCAATCCTAACTCGAGGCCAATTGGTGCGGCAATTGATAATAACGAAAATGTCTTTTAATGATC
TGGGTATAATGAGGAATTTTCCGAACGTTTTTACTTTATATATATATATACATGTAACATATATTCTATA
CGCTATAGAGAAAGGAAATTTTTCAATTAAAAAAAAAATAGAGAAAGAGTTTCACTTCTTGATTATCGCT
AACACTAATGGTTGAAGTACTGCTACTTTAATTTTATGCTGTGAGACCAGACCAATAAAAAACGCCCGGC
GGCAACCGAGCGTTCTGAACAAATCCAGATGGAGTTCTGAGGTCATTACTGGATCTATCAACAGGAGTCC
AAGCGAGCTCGATATCAAATTACGCCCCGCCCTGCCACTCATCGCAGTACTGTTGTAATTCATTAAGCAT
TCTGCCGACATGGAAGCCATCACAAACGGCATGATGAACCTGAATCGCCAGCGGCATCAGCACCTTGTCG
CCTTGCGTATAATATTTGCCCATGGTGAAAACGGGGGCGAAGAAGTTGTCCATATTGGCCACGTTTAAAT
CAAAACTGGTGAAACTCACCCAGGGATTGGCTGAAACGAAAAACATATTCTCAATAAACCCTTTAGGGAA
ATAGGCCAGGTTTTCACCGTAACACGCCACATCTTGCGAATATATGTGTAGAAACTGCCGGAAATCGTCG
TGGTATTCACTCCAGAGCGATGAAAACGTTTCAGTTTGCTCATGGAAAACGGTGTAACAAGGGTGAACAC
TATCCCATATCACCAGCTCACCGTCTTTCATTGCCATACGAAATTCCGGATGAGCATTCATCAGGCGGGC
AAGAATGTGAATAAAGGCCGGATAAAACTTGTGCTTATTTTTCTTTACGGTCTTTAAAAAGGCCGTAATA
TCCAGCTGAACGGTCTGGTTATAGGTACATTGAGCAACTGACTGAAATGCCTCAAAATGTTCTTTACGAT
GCCATTGGGATATATCAACGGTGGTATATCCAGTGATTTTTTTCTCCATTTTAGCTTCCTTAGCTCCTGA
AAATCTCGATAACTCAAAAAATACGCCCGGTAGTGATCTTATTTCATTATGGTGAAAGTTGGAACCTCTT
ACGTGCCCGATCAATCATGACCAAAATCCCTTAACGTGAGTTTTCGTTCCACTGAGCGTCAGACCCCGTA
GAAAAGATCAAAGGATCTTCTTGAGATCCTTTTTTTCTGCGCGTAATCTGCTGCTTGCAAACAAAAAAAC
CACCGCTACCAGCGGTGGTTTGTTTGCCGGATCAAGAGCTACCAACTCTTTTTCCGAAGGTAACTGGCTT
CAGCAGAGCGCAGATACCAAATACTGTTCTTCTAGTGTAGCCGTAGTTAGGCCACCACTTCAAGAACTCT
GTAGCACCGCCTACATACCTCGCTCTGCTAATCCTGTTACCAGTGGCTGCTGCCAGTGGCGATAAGTCGT
GTCTTACCGGGTTGGACTCAAGACGATAGTTACCGGATAAGGCGCAGCGGTCGGGCTGAACGGGGGGTTC
GTGCACACAGCCCAGCTTGGAGCGAACGACCTACACCGAACTGAGATACCTACAGCGTGAGCTATGAGAA
AGCGCCACGCTTCCCGAAGGGAGAAAGGCGGACAGGTATCCGGTAAGCGGCAGGGTCGGAACAGGAGAGC
GCACGAGGGAGCTTCCAGGGGGAAACGCCTGGTATCTTTATAGTCCTGTCGGGTTTCGCCACCTCTGACT
TGAGCGTCGATTTTTGTGATGCTCGTCAGGGGGGCGGAGCCTATGGAAAAACGCCAGCAACGCGGCCTTT
TTACGGTTCCTGGCCTTTTGCTGGCCTTTTGCTCACATGTTCTTTCCTGCGTTATCCCCTGATTCTGTGG
ATAACCGTAG
Features (pLannotate 1.2.2; 4 found; start..end, strand, type, name):
    265..299     -  terminator     lambda t0 terminator: minimal transcription terminator from phage lambda (Scholtissek and Grosse, 1987)
    373..1029    -  CDS            cat: CAT_ECOLX - Experimental evidence at protein level: Swiss-Prot protein existence level 1. This enzyme is an effector of chloramphenicol resistance in bacteria. From Escherichia coli. This protein is used as a marker in many commonly used cloning vectors, such as pACYC184.
   1030..1127    -  promoter       cat promoter: promoter of the E. coli cat gene encoding chloramphenicol acetyltransferase
   1211..1799    +  rep_origin     ori: high-copy-number ColE1/pMB1/pBR322/pUC origin of replication
