[The description below was written by a language model from this plasmid's Addgene catalogue record and pLannotate feature annotations shown in this document.]
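Description:
pYTK052 is a small (about 1.9 kb) part-storage plasmid from a modular yeast toolkit (YTK) for hierarchical, multipart Golden Gate-style assembly. It is built on the toolkit's part entry vector, pYTK001, and is catalogued as a bacterial vector because it is maintained only in E. coli. It carries no yeast origin or yeast selection marker of its own. Propagation relies on a high-copy ColE1/pUC-type origin of replication. Selection is by chloramphenicol resistance, provided by the cat (chloramphenicol acetyltransferase) gene under its native cat promoter and followed by the phage lambda t0 transcription terminator.

The payload is tSSA1, the transcription terminator of the Saccharomyces cerevisiae SSA1 gene, stored as a "Type 4" part, the toolkit category reserved for terminators. The fragment was inserted into the entry vector through BsmBI sites that were destroyed during cloning. The automated feature table annotates only the backbone elements (terminator, cat cassette and origin). It does not label the tSSA1 insert, which presumably lies in the unannotated portion of the sequence, nor any flanking sites used for downstream assembly.

In use, the plasmid serves as a sequence-defined source of a terminator module. This module is combined with promoter, coding sequence and other part types from the same toolkit to build complete yeast transcriptional units, which can in turn be joined into multigene constructs. Offering tSSA1 alongside other terminator parts lets users vary terminators between cassettes, for example to avoid repeated sequences in multigene assemblies.
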