Addgene plasmid #65159: pYTK052
Purpose: Encodes tSSA1 as a Type 4 part to be used in the Dueber YTK system
Depositing lab: John Dueber. Depositing organization: University of California, Berkeley. Publication: A Highly Characterized Yeast Toolkit for Modular, Multipart Assembly. Lee ME, DeLoache WC, Cervantes B, Dueber JE. ACS Synth Biol. 2015 Apr 14. 10.1021/sb500366v PubMed 25871405.
Backbone
  Vector backbone: pYTK001
  Vector type: Bacterial Expression
Growth in bacteria
  Bacterial resistance: Chloramphenicol, 25 μg/mL
  Growth temperature: 37°C
  Growth strain: DH10B
  Copy number: High Copy
Gene/Insert
  Gene/Insert name: tSSA1
  Species: S. cerevisiae (budding yeast)
  Cloning method: Restriction Enzyme; 5′ cloning site BsmBI (destroyed during cloning); 3′ cloning site BsmBI (destroyed during cloning)
Terms and licenses: Academic/Nonprofit Terms; Industry Terms: Not Available to Industry
Depositor comments: Type 4 parts are terminators in the Dueber YTK For more information, please visit the supplemental information in PMID:25871405.
How to cite: pYTK052 was a gift from John Dueber (Addgene plasmid # 65159 ; http://n2t.net/addgene:65159 ; RRID:Addgene_65159)
