>Addgene plasmid #65159 | pYTK052 | addgene partial sequence | sequence record 112003 | pRS414-R 5'-CACCTCTGACTTGAGCGTCG-3'
GGGGGGCGGAGCCTATGGAAAAACGCCAGCAACGCGGCCTTTTTACGGTTCCTGGCCTTTTGCTGGCCTT
TTGCTCACATGTTCTTTCCTGCGTTATCCCCTGATTCTGTGGATAACCGTAGTCGGTCTCAATCCTAACT
CGAGGCCAATTGGTGCGGCAATTGATAATAACGAAAATGTCTTTTAATGATCTGGGTATAATGAGGAATT
TTCCGAACGTTTTTACTTTATATATATATATACATGTAACATATATTCTATACGCTATAGAGAAAGGAAA
TTTTTCAATTAAAAAAAAAATAGAGAAAGAGTTTCACTTCTTGATTATCGCTAACACTAATGGTTGAAGT
ACTGCTACTTTAATTTTATGCTGTGAGACCAGACCAATAAAAAACGCCCGGCGGCAACCGAGCGTTCTGA
ACAAATCCAGATGGAGTTCTGAGGTCATTACTGGATCTATCAACAGGAGTCCAAGCGAGCTCGATATCAA
ATTACGCCCCGCCCTGCCACTCATCGCAGTACTGTTGTAATTCATTAAGCATTCTGCCGACATGGAAGCC
ATCACAAACGGCATGATGAACCTGAATCGCCAGCGGCATCAGCACCTTGTCGCCTTGCGTATAATATTTG
CCCATGGTGAAAACGGGGGCGAAGAAGTTGTCCATATTGGCCACGTTTAAATCAAAACTGGTGAAACTCA
CCCAGGGATTGGCTGAAACGAAAAACATATTCTCAATAAACCCTTTAGGGAAATAGGCCAGGTTTTCACC
GTAACACGCCACATCTTGCGAATATATGTGTAGAAACTGCCGGAAATCGTCGTGGTATTCACTCCAGAGC
GATGAAAACGTTTC
