>Addgene plasmid #65159 | pYTK052 | addgene partial sequence | sequence record 220934 | CAT-F 5'-GTTTGTGATGGCTTCCATGTC-3'
GTACTGCGATGAGTGGCAGGGCGGGGCGTAATTTGATATCGAGCTCGCTTGGACTCCTGTTGATAGATCC
AGTAATGACCTCAGAACTCCATCTGGATTTGTTCAGAACGCTCGGTTGCCGCCGGGCGTTTTTTATTGGT
CTGGTCTCACAGCATAAAATTAAAGTAGCAGTACTTCAACCATTAGTGTTAGCGATAATCAAGAAGTGAA
ACTCTTTCTCTATTTTTTTTTTAATTGAAAAATTTCCTTTCTCTATAGCGTATAGAATATATGTTACATG
TATATATATATATAAAGTAAAAACGTTCGGAAAATTCCTCATTATACCCAGATCATTAAAAGACATTTTC
GTTATTATCAATTGCCGCACCAATTGGCCTCGAGTTAGGATTGAGACCGACTACGGTTATCCACAGAATC
AGGGGATAACGCAGGAAAGAACATGTGAGCAAAAGGCCAGCAAAAGGCCAGGAACCGTAAAAAGGCCGCG
TTGCTGGCGTTTTTCCATAGGCTCCGCCCCCCTGACGAGCATCACAAAAATCGACGCTCAAGTCAGAGGT
GGCGAAACCCGACAGGACTATAAAGATACCAGGCGTTTCCCCCTGGAAGCTCCCTCGTGCGCTCTCCTGT
TCCGACCCTGCCGCTTACCGGATACCTGTCCGCCTTTCTCCCTTCGGGAAGCGTGGCGCTTTCTCATAGC
TCACGCTGTAGGTATCTCAGTTCGGTGTAGGTCGTTCGCTCCAAGCTGGGCTGTGTGCACGAACCCCCCG
TTCAGCCCGACCGCTGCGCCTTATCCGGTAACTATCGTCTTGAGTCCAACCCGGTAAGACACGACTTATC
GCCACTGGCAGCAGCCACTGGTAACAGGA
